Addgene plasmid #149354: pCMV-UnaG-pA (pE091)
Purpose: Mammalian Expression vector for UnaG
Depositing lab: Ralf Kuehn. Depositing organization: Max-Delbrueck-Centrum fuer Molekulare Medizin (MDC). Publication: A homology independent sequence replacement strategy in human cells using a CRISPR nuclease. Danner E, Lebedin M, de la Rosa K, Kuhn R. Open Biol. 2021 Jan;11(1):200283. doi: 10.1098/rsob.200283. Epub 2021 Jan 27. PubMed 33499763.
Backbone
  Vector backbone: puc19
  Backbone size w/o insert (bp): 2218
  Total vector size (bp): 4934
  Vector type: Mammalian Expression
Growth in bacteria
  Bacterial resistance: Kanamycin, 50 μg/mL
  Growth temperature: 37°C
  Growth strain: DH5alpha
  Copy number: High Copy
Gene/Insert
  Gene/Insert name: UnaG
  Insert size (bp): 420
  Promoter: CAG
  Cloning method: Restriction Enzyme; 5′ cloning site BamHI (not destroyed); 3′ cloning site NheI (not destroyed)
  Sequencing primers: 5′ M13 for; 3′ M13 rev
Terms and licenses: Academic/Nonprofit Terms; Industry Terms: Not Available to Industry
How to cite: pCMV-UnaG-pA (pE091) was a gift from Ralf Kuehn (Addgene plasmid # 149354 ; http://n2t.net/addgene:149354 ; RRID:Addgene_149354)
