[The description below was written by a language model from this plasmid's Addgene catalogue record and pLannotate feature annotations shown in this document.]
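Description:
pCMV-UnaG-pA (pE091) is a small mammalian expression plasmid of about 4.9 kb for producing the green fluorescent protein UnaG. The catalogue lists the backbone as pUC19. It is maintained in E. coli at high copy number through a ColE1/pUC-type origin and selected with kanamycin. Resistance comes from the Tn5-derived NeoR/KanR aminoglycoside phosphotransferase gene. The annotation also picks up bacterial remnants that suggest a composite backbone history: rrnB T1 and T2 terminators with an adjacent 5S rRNA segment, a bom region, and fragments of rop, araC, the Tn5 transposase and the AmpR promoter. None of these appears to contribute to the mammalian payload.

The expression cassette is compact. A partial CMV enhancer and the CMV immediate-early promoter drive the roughly 420 bp UnaG coding sequence, which is followed by a short synthetic polyadenylation signal. The catalogue's promoter field says CAG, but both the plasmid name and the sequence annotation point to CMV, so this field appears inconsistent with the sequenced plasmid. UnaG comes from the Japanese eel Anguilla japonica and fluoresces only when bound to its cofactor bilirubin, so it does not depend on oxygen-driven chromophore maturation as GFP-family proteins do. The cassette is flanked by a minimal φC31 attB site upstream and a partial φC31 attP site downstream. The record does not explain their intended role. The insert was cloned between BamHI and NheI sites, both retained. The plasmid was deposited with a study on homology-independent sequence replacement in human cells using a CRISPR nuclease, where it most plausibly served as a constitutive UnaG expression or fluorescence control, though the record states only its use for mammalian expression of UnaG.
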