Features (pLannotate 1.2.2; 17 found; start..end, strand, type, name):
    693..710     -  CDS            capTEV™ (fragment): composite tag for in vivo biotinylation, TEV protease cleavage, and 6xHis tagging
    731..764     +  protein_bind   attB: minimal attB site for the φC31 integrase (Groth et al., 2000) phage φC31 integrase
    777..906     +  enhancer       CMV enhancer (fragment): human cytomegalovirus immediate early enhancer; contains an 18-bp deletion relative to the standard CMV enhancer
    907..1110    +  promoter       CMV promoter: human cytomegalovirus (CMV) immediate early promoter
   1170..1586    +  CDS            UnaG: UnaG is a basic (constitutively fluorescent) green fluorescent protein published in 2013, derived from Anguilla japonica. It has low acid sensitivity. It requires the cofactor bilirubin for fluorescence.
   1596..1644    +  polyA_signal   poly(A) signal: synthetic polyadenylation signal
   1663..1702    +  protein_bind   phage φC31 attP (fragment): attachment site of phage φC31 phage φC31 integrase
   1789..2583    -  CDS            NeoR/KanR: aminoglycoside phosphotransferase from Tn5; aph(3')-II (or nptII); confers resistance to neomycin, kanamycin, and G418 (Geneticin®)
   2615..2887    -  CDS            tnpA (fragment): TN5P_ECOLX - Also known as tnp. Experimental evidence at protein level: Swiss-Prot protein existence level 1. Mediates transposition of transposon Tn5 by a 'cut and paste' mechanism. First, the monomeric transposase binds the 19 bp inverted DNA repeats flanking the transposon. Then, dimerization of the DNA- bound transposase creates a synaptic DNA complex. After nicking of the first DNA strand, excision of the transposon proceeds through a series of intermediates. The transposase then mediates the insertion of the transposon at a new site by strand transfer. The activity of the wild- type tran
   2998..3113    +  ncRNA          5S rRNA: Accession: RF00001 - 5S ribosomal RNA
   3117..3203    +  terminator     rrnB T1 terminator: Escherichia coli rrnB; transcription terminator T1 from the E. coli rrnB gene
   3295..3322    +  terminator     rrnB T2 terminator: transcription terminator T2 from the E. coli rrnB gene
   3341..3385    +  promoter       AmpR promoter (fragment): bla
   3456..4044    +  rep_origin     ori: high-copy-number ColE1/pMB1/pBR322/pUC origin of replication
   4230..4370    -  misc_feature   bom: basis of mobility region from pBR322
   4472..4512    -  CDS            rop (fragment): Rop protein, which maintains plasmids at low copy number; rop
   4634..4924    -  CDS            araC (fragment): L-arabinose regulatory protein; araC
>Addgene plasmid #149354 | pCMV-UnaG-pA (pE091) | addgene full sequence | sequence record 312959 | Addgene NGS Result
TCTTCTCTCATCCGCCAAAACAGCCAAGCTGGAGACCGTTTGACATTACCCTGTTATCCCTAGATACATT
ACCCTGTTATCCCAGATGACATACCCTGTTATCCCTAGATGACATTACCCTGTTATCCCAGATGACATTA
CCCTGTTATCCCTAGATACATTACCCTGTTATCCCAGATGACATACCCTGTTATCCCTAGATGACATTAC
CCTGTTATCCCAGATGACATTACCCTGTTATCCCTAGATACATTACCCTGTTATCCCAGATGACATACCC
TGTTATCCCTAGATGACATTACCCTGTTATCCCAGATGACATTACCCTGTTATCCCTAGATACATTACCC
TGTTATCCCAGATGACATACCCTGTTATCCCTAGATGACATTACCCTGTTATCCCAGATGACATTACCCT
GTTATCCCTAGATACATTACCCTGTTATCCCAGATGACATACCCTGTTATCCCTAGATGACATTACCCTG
TTATCCCAGATGACATTACCCTGTTATCCCTAGATACATTACCCTGTTATCCCAGATGACATACCCTGTT
ATCCCTAGATGACATTACCCTGTTATCCCAGATGACATTACCCTGTTATCCCTAGATACATTACCCTGTT
ATCCCAGATGACATACCCTGTTATCCCTAGATGACATTACCCTGTTATCCCAGATAAACTCAATGATGAT
GATGATGATGGTCGAGACTCAGCGGCCGCGGTGCCAGGGCGTGCCCTTGGGCTCCCCGGGCGCGACTAGT
GAATTCTATGCCAAGTACGCCCCCTATTGACGTCAATGACGGTAAATGGCCCGCCTGGCATTATGCCCAG
TACATGACCTTATGGGACTTTCCTACTTGGCAGTACATCTACGTATTAGTCATCGCTATTACCATGGTGA
TGCGGTTTTGGCAGTACATCAATGGGCGTGGATAGCGGTTTGACTCACGGGGATTTCCAAGTCTCCACCC
CATTGACGTCAATGGGAGTTTGTTTTGGCACCAAAATCAACGGGACTTTCCAAAATGTCGTAACAACTCC
GCCCCATTGACGCAAATGGGCGGTAGGCGTGTACGGTGGGAGGTCTATATAAGCAGAGCTCGTTTAGTGA
ACCGTCAGATCGCCTGGAGACGCCATCCGGACTCTAAGGATCCGCCACCATGCTGGAAAAGTTCGTCGGC
ACCTGGAAGATCGCCGACTCTCACAACTTCGGCGAGTACCTCAAGGCCATCGGCGCTCCAAAAGAGTTGT
CCGACGGCGGAGATGCCACCACACCTACACTGTACATCAGCCAGAAAGACGGCGACAAGATGTCCGTCAA
GATCGAGAACGGCCCTCCTACCTTCCTGGACACCCAAGTCAAGTTCAAGCTGGGCGAGGAGTTCGACGAG
TTCCCAAGCGACAGACGGAAGGGCGTCAAGTCCGTGGTCAACCTCGTGGGAGAGAAGCTGGTGTACGTGC
AGAAGTGGGACGGCAAAGAGACAACCTACGTCAGAGAGATCAAGGACGGCAAGCTGGTGGTCACCCTCAC
TATGGGAGATGTGGTGGCCGTGCGGAGCTACAGAAGGGCCACAGAATGAGCTAGCAATAAAAGATCTTTA
TTTTCATTAGATCTGTGTGTTGGTTTTTTGTGTGGTCGACCCATGGGGGCCCGCCCCAACTGGGGTAACC
TTTGAGTTCTCTCAGTTGGGGGTAATCAGCATCATGATGTGGTACCACATCATGATGCTGATTATAAGAA
TGCGGCCGCCACACTCTAGTGGATCTCGAGTTAATAATTCAGAAGAACTCGTCAAGAAGGCGATAGAAGG
CGATGCGCTGCGAATCGGGAGCGGCGATACCGTAAAGCACGAGGAAGCGGTCAGCCCATTCGCCGCCAAG
CTCTTCAGCAATATCACGGGTAGCCAACGCTATGTCCTGATAGCGGTCCGCCACACCCAGCCGGCCACAG
TCGATGAATCCAGAAAAGCGGCCATTTTCCACCATGATATTCGGCAAGCAGGCATCGCCATGGGTCACGA
CGAGATCCTCGCCGTCGGGCATGCTCGCCTTGAGCCTGGCGAACAGTTCGGCTGGCGCGAGCCCCTGATG
CTCTTCGTCCAGATCATCCTGATCGACAAGACCGGCTTCCATCCGAGTACGTGCTCGCTCGATGCGATGT
TTCGCTTGGTGGTCGAATGGGCAGGTAGCCGGATCAAGCGTATGCAGCCGCCGCATTGCATCAGCCATGA
TGGATACTTTCTCGGCAGGAGCAAGGTGAGATGACAGGAGATCCTGCCCCGGCACTTCGCCCAATAGCAG
CCAGTCCCTTCCCGCTTCAGTGACAACGTCGAGCACAGCTGCGCAAGGAACGCCCGTCGTGGCCAGCCAC
GATAGCCGCGCTGCCTCGTCTTGCAGTTCATTCAGGGCACCGGACAGGTCGGTCTTGACAAAAAGAACCG
GGCGCCCCTGCGCTGACAGCCGGAACACGGCGGCATCAGAGCAGCCGATTGTCTGTTGTGCCCAGTCATA
GCCGAATAGCCTCTCCACCCAAGCGGCCGGAGAACCTGCGTGCAATCCATCTTGTTCAATCATGCGAAAC
GATCCTCATCCTGTCTCTTGATCAGAGCTTGATCCCCTGCGCCATCAGATCCTTGGCGGCAAGAAAGCCA
TCCAGTTTACTTTGCAGGGCTTCCCAACCTTACCAGAGGGCGCCCCAGCTGGCAATTCCGGTTCGCTTGC
TGTCCATAAAACCGCCCAGTCTAGCTATCGCCATGTAAGCCCACTGCAAGCTACCTGCTTTCTCTTTGCG
CTTGCGTTTTCCCTTGTCCAGATAGCCCAGTAGCTGACATTCATCCGGGGTCAGCACCGTTTCTGCGGAC
TGGCTTTCTACGCGCTCGAGGGGGGGCCAAACGGTCTCCAGCTTGGCTGTTTTGGCGGATGAGAGAAGAT
TTTCAGCCTGATACAGATTAAATCAGAACGCAGAAGCGGTCTGATAAAACAGAATTTGCCTGGCGGCAGT
AGCGCGGTGGTCCCACCTGACCCCATGCCGAACTCAGAAGTGAAACGCCGTAGCGCCGATGGTAGTGTGG
GGTCTCCCCATGCGAGAGTAGGGAACTGCCAGGCATCAAATAAAACGAAAGGCTCAGTCGAAAGACTGGG
CCTTTCGTTTTATCTGTTGTTTGTCGGTGAACGCTCTCCTGAGTAGGACAAATCCGCCGGGAGCGGATTT
GAACGTTGCGAAGCAACGGCCCGGAGGGTGGCGGGCAGGACGCCCGCCATAAACTGCCAGGCATCAAATT
AAGCAGAAGGCCATCCTGACGGATGGCCTTTTTGCGTTTCTACAAACTCTTTTGTTTATTTTTCTAAATA
CATTCAAATATGTATCCGCTCATGACCAAAATCCCTTAACGTGAGTTTTCGTTCCACTGAGCGTCAGACC
CCGTAGAAAAGATCAAAGGATCTTCTTGAGATCCTTTTTTTCTGCGCGTAATCTGCTGCTTGCAAACAAA
AAAACCACCGCTACCAGCGGTGGTTTGTTTGCCGGATCAAGAGCTACCAACTCTTTTTCCGAAGGTAACT
GGCTTCAGCAGAGCGCAGATACCAAATACTGTCCTTCTAGTGTAGCCGTAGTTAGGCCACCACTTCAAGA
ACTCTGTAGCACCGCCTACATACCTCGCTCTGCTAATCCTGTTACCAGTGGCTGCTGCCAGTGGCGATAA
GTCGTGTCTTACCGGGTTGGACTCAAGACGATAGTTACCGGATAAGGCGCAGCGGTCGGGCTGAACGGGG
GGTTCGTGCACACAGCCCAGCTTGGAGCGAACGACCTACACCGAACTGAGATACCTACAGCGTGAGCTAT
GAGAAAGCGCCACGCTTCCCGAAGGGAGAAAGGCGGACAGGTATCCGGTAAGCGGCAGGGTCGGAACAGG
AGAGCGCACGAGGGAGCTTCCAGGGGGAAACGCCTGGTATCTTTATAGTCCTGTCGGGTTTCGCCACCTC
TGACTTGAGCGTCGATTTTTGTGATGCTCGTCAGGGGGGCGGAGCCTATGGAAAAACGCCAGCAACGCGG
CCTTTTTACGGTTCCTGGCCTTTTGCTGGCCTTTTGCTCACATGTTCTTTCCTGCGTTATCCCCTGATTC
TGTGGATAACCGTATTACCGCCTTTGAGTGAGCTGATACCGCTCGCCGCAGCCGAACGACCGAGCGCAGC
GAGTCAGTGAGCGAGGAAGCGGAAGAGCGCCTGATGCGGTATTTTCTCCTTACGCATCTGTGCGGTATTT
CACACCGCATATGGTGCACTCTCAGTACAATCTGCTCTGATGCCGCATAGTTAAGCCAGTATACACTCCG
CTATCGCTACGTGACTGGGTCATGGCTGCGCCCCGACACCCGCCAACACCCGCTGACGCGCCCTGACGGG
CTTGTCTGCTCCCGGCATCCGCTTACAGACAAGCTGTGACCGTCTCCGGGAGCTGCATGTGTCAGAGGTT
TTCACCGTCATCACCGAAACGCGCGAGGCAGCAGATCAATTCGCGCGCGAAGGCGAAGCGGCATGCATAA
TGTGCCTGTCAAATGGACGAAGCAGGGATTCTGCAAACCCTATGCTACTCCGTCAAGCCGTCAATTGTCT
GATTCGTTACCAATTATGACAACTTGACGGCTACATCATTCACTTTTTCTTCACAACCGGCACGGAACTC
GCTCGGGCTGGCCCCGGTGCATTTTTTAAATACCCGCGAGAAATAGAGTTGATCGTCAAAACCAACATTG
CGACCGACGGTGGCGATAGGCATCCGGGTGGTGCTCAAAAGCAGCTTCGCCTGGCTGATACGTTGGTCCT
CGCGCCAGCTTAAGACGCTAATCCCTAACTGCTGGCGGAAAAGATGTGACAGACGCGACGGCGACAAGCA
AACATGCTGTGCGACGCTGGCGAT
